>Addgene plasmid #167631 | pKP1723 | addgene full sequence | sequence record 339950 | Addgene NGS Result
CTAGCGAATTCGAGCTCGGTACCCGGGGATCCTCTAGAGTCGACCTGCAGGCATGCAGACCTGGTTTTTC
TACTGAAATGATTATGACTTCAATGACCCTTGATTTACCTCGCCGCTTCCCCTGGCCGACGTTACTTTCG
GTCGGAATTGCTGGTGCTGTTGTGGCGGGTCTGCTCTATACCTCGGTACATCAGGTTATTGAACTACCTG
CGCCTGCGCAGCCGATTTCTGTCACGATGGTTACGCCTGCTGATCTCGAACCGCCACAAGCCGTTCAGCC
GCCACCGGAGCCGGTGGTAGAGCCAGAACCGGAACCTGAGCCGATCCCCGAACCGCCAAAAGAAGCACCG
GTGGTCATTGAAAAGCCGAAGCCGAAACCTAAGCCAAAACCGAAGCCGGTGAAAAAGGTACAGGAGCAGC
CAAAACGCGATGTCAAACCCGTAGAGTCGCGTCCGGCATCACCGTTTGAAAATACGGCACCGGCACGCCT
GACATCAAGTACAGCAACGGCTGCAACCAGCAAGCCGGTTACCAGTGTGGCTTCAGGACCACGCGCATTA
AGCCGTAATCAGCCGCAGTATCCGGCTCGAGCACAGGCATTGCGCATTGAAGGGCAGGTTAAAGTTAAAT
TTGACGTTACGCCGGATGGTCGCGTGGATAACGTACAAATCCTCTCAGCCAAGCCTGCGAACATGTTTGA
GCGTGAGGTGAAAAATGCGATGCGCAGATGGTGTTATGAGCCGGGTAAGCCAGGCAGTGGGATTGTGGTG
AATATCCTGTTTAAAATTAACGGCACCACCGAAATTCAGTAAGCAGAAGCATGCAAGCTTGGCTGTTTTG
GCGGATGAGAGAAGATTTTCAGCCTGATACAGATTAAATCAGAACGCAGAAGCGGTCTGATAAAACAGAA
TTTGCCTGGCGGCAGTAGCGCGGTGGTCCCACCTGACCCCATGCCGAACTCAGAAGTGAAACGCCGTAGC
GCCGATGGTAGTGTGGGGTCTCCCCATGCGAGAGTAGGGAACTGCCAGGCATCAAATAAAACGAAAGGCT
CAGTCGAAAGACTGGGCCTTTCGTTTTATCTGTTGTTTGTCGGTGAACGCTCTCCTGAGTAGGACAAATC
CGCCGGGAGCGGATTTGAACGTTGCGAAGCAACGGCCCGGAGGGTGGCGGGCAGGACGCCCGCCATAAAC
TGCCAGGCATCAAATTAAGCAGAAGGCCATCCTGACGGATGGCCTTTTTGCGTTTCTACAAACTCTTTTG
TTTATTTTTCTAAATACATTCAAATATGTATCCGCTCATGAGACAATAACCCTGATAAATGCTTCAATAA
TATTGAAAAAGGAAGAGTATGAGTATTCAACATTTCCGTGTCGCCCTTATTCCCTTTTTTGCGGCATTTT
GCCTTCCTGTTTTTGCTCACCCAGAAACGCTGGTGAAAGTAAAAGATGCTGAAGATCAGTTGGGTGCAGC
AAACTATTAACTGGCGAACTACTTACTCTAGCTTCCCGGCAACAATTAATAGACTGGATGGAGGCGGATA
AAGTTGCAGGACCACTTCTGCGCTCGGCCCTTCCGGCTGGCTGGTTTATTGCTGATAAATCTGGAGCCGG
TGAGCGTGGGTCTCGCGGTATCATTGCAGCACTGGGGCCAGATGGTAAGCCCTCCCGTATCGTAGTTATC
TACACGACGGGGAGTCAGGCAACTATGGATGAACGAAATAGACAGATCGCTGAGATAGGTGCCTCACTGA
TTAAGCATTGGTAACTGTCAGACCAAGTTTACTCATATATACTTTAGATTGATT
[125 nt withheld, positions 1805-1929]
C
[141 nt withheld, positions 1931-2071]
CCTTTGACGTTGGAGTCCACGTTCTTT
[37 nt withheld, positions 2099-2135]
ACCCTATCTCGGGCTATTCTTTTGATTTATAAGGGATTTTGCCGATTTCGGCCTATTGGTTAAAAAATGA
GCTGATTTAACAAAAATTTAACGCGAATTTTAACAAAATATTAACGTTTACAATTTAAAAGGATCTAGGT
GAAGATCCTTTTTGATAATCTCATGACCAAAATCCCTTAACGTGAGTTTTCGTTCCACTGAGCGTCAGAC
CCCGTAGAAAAGATCAAAGGATCTTCTTGAGATCCTTTTTTTCTGCGCGTAATCTGCTGCTTGCAAACAA
AAAAACCACCGCTACCAGCGGTGGTTTGTTTGCCGGATCAAGAGCTACCAACTCTTTTTCCGAAGGTAAC
TGGCTTCAGCAGAGCGCAGATACCAAATACTGTCCTTCTAGTGTAGCCGTAGTTAGGCCACCACTTCAAG
AACTCTGTAGCACCGCCTACATACCTCGCTCTGCTAATCCTGTTACCAGTCAGGCATTTGAGAAGCACAC
GGTCACACTGCTTCCGGTAGTCAATAAACCGGTAAACCAGCAATAGACATAAGCGGCTATTTAACGACCC
TGCCCTGAACCGACGACCGGGTCGAATTTGCTTTCGAATTTCTGCCATTCATCCGCTTATTATCACTTAT
TCAGGCGTAGCAACCAGGCGTTTAAGGGCACCAATAACTGCCTTAAAAAAATTACGCCCCGCCCTGCCAC
TCATCGCAGTACTGTTGTAATTCATTAAGCATTCTGCCGACATGGAAGCCATCACAAACGGCATGATGAA
CCTGAATCGCCAGCGGCATCAGCACCTTGTCGCCTTGCGTATAATATTTGCCCATGGTGAAAACGGGGGC
GAAGAAGTTGTCCATATTGGCCACGTTTAAATCAAAACTGGTGAAACTCACCCAGGGATTGGCTGAGACG
AAAAACATATTCTCAATAAACCCTTTAGGGAAATAGGCCAGGTTTTCACCGTAACACGCCACATCTTGCG
AATATATGTGTAGAAACTGCCGGAAATCGTCGTGGTATTCACTCCAGAGCGATGAAAACGTTTCAGTTTG
CTCATGGAAAACGGTGTAACAAGGGTGAACACTATCCCATATCACCAGCTCACCGTCTTTCATTGCCATA
CGGAATTCCGGATGAGCATTCATCAGGCGGGCAAGAATGTGAATAAAGGCCGGATAAAACTTGTGCTTAT
TTTTCTTTACGGTCTTTAAAAAGGCCGTAATATCCAGCTGAACGGTCTGGTTATAGGTACATTGAGCAAC
TGACTGAAATGCCTCAAAATGTTCTTTACGATGCCATTGGGATATATCAACGGTGGTATATCCAGTGATT
TTTTTCTCCATTTTAGCTTCCTTAGCTCCTGAAAATCTCGATAACTCAAAAAATACGCCCGGTAGTGATC
TTATTTCATTATGGTGAAAGTTGGAACCTCTTACGTGCCGATCAACGTCTCATTTTCGCCAAAAGTTGGC
CCAGGGCTTCCCGGTATCAACAGGGACACCAGGATTTATTTATTCTGCGAAGTGATCTTCCGTCACAGGT
ATTTATTCGGCGCAAAGTGCGTCGGGTGATGCTGCCAACTTACTGATTTAGTGTATGATGGTGTTTTTGA
GGTGCTCCAGTGGCTTCTGTTTCTATCAGCTGTCCCTCCTGTTCAGCTACTGACGGGGTGGTGCGTAACG
GCAAAAGCACCGCCGGACATCAGCGCTAGTAGCGGAGTGTATACTGGCTTACTATGTTGGCACTGATGAG
GGTGTCAGTGAAGTGCTTCATGTGGCAGGAGAAAAAAGGCTGCACCGGTGCGTCAGCAGAATATGTGATA
CAGGATATATTCCGCTTCCTCGCTCACTGACTCGCTACGCTCGGTCGTTCGACTGCGGCGAGCGGAAATG
GCTTACGAACGGGGCGGAGATTTCCTGGAAGATGCCAGGAAGATACTTAACAGGGAAGTGAGAGGGCCGC
GGCAAAGCCGTTTTTCCATAGGCTCCGCCCCCCTGACAAGCATCACGAAATCTGACGCTCAAATCAGTGG
TGGCGAAACCCGACAGGACTATAAAGATACCAGGCGTTTCCCCCTGGCGGCTCCCTCGTGCGCTCTCCTG
TTCCTGCCTTTCGGTTTACCGGTGTCATTCCGCTGTTATGGCCGCGTTTGTCTCATTCCACGCCTGACAC
TCAGTTCCGGGTAGGCAGTTCGCTCCAAGCTGGACTGTATGCACGAACCCCCCGTTCAGTCCGACCGCTG
CGCCTTATCCGGTAACTATCGTCTTGAGTCCAACCCGGAAAGACATGCAAAAGCACCACTGGCAGCAGCC
ACTGGTAATTGATTTAGAGGAGTTAGTCTTGAAGTCATGCGCCGGTTAAGGCTAAACTGAAAGGACAAGT
TTTGGTGACTGCGCTCCTCCAAGCCAGTTACCTCGGTTCAAAGAGTTGGTAGCTCAGAGAACCTTCGAAA
AACCGCCCTGCAAGGCGGTTTTTTCGTTTTCAGAGCAAGAGATTACGCGCAGACCAAAACGATCTCAAGA
AGATCATCTTATTAATCAGATAAAATATTTCTAGGCTCATGAGCCCGAAGTGGCGAGCCCGATCTTCCCC
ATCGGTGATGTCGGCGATATAGGCGCCAGCAACCGCACCTGTGGCGCCGGTGATGCCGGCCACGATGCGT
CCGGCGTAGAGGATCTGCTCATGTTTGACAGCTTATCATCGATTCAGCTTTTCAGCCGCCGCCAGAACGT
CGTCCGGCTGATGCCTAAATAATTCGCCGCTGCTGTTTTATCGCCATTAAATTTCTCCAGTGCCTGTTGT
GGTGTCAGTAAGCGTGGAGCGGGAGTTTTCGCCGACTCGCGCGCCAGTTCCGGCAGTAGCAGCTGCAAAA
ATTGCGGCGTTAAATCCGGCGTCGGTTCCACACTTAAAAATAGCGCCAGTCGCTCCATCATATTGCGCAG
TTCACGAATATTGCCCGGCCAGTCGTAGTGCACCAGCACGGTTTCGCTTGCCTGTAATCCCTGGCGTAAT
GCGGCAGAAAACGGGGTGGAGAGCGCCGCCAGAGACACTTTCAAAAAGCTTTCCGCCAGTGGCAGAATAT
CCGCCACCCGCTCGCGCAGTGGTGGCAATTGCAGACGCAAAATACTCAGCCGATAAAACAGGTCACGGCG
AAACTGCCCTTGCCGCATATCTTCTTCCAGATTGCAGTGAGTGGCGCTAATGACCCGCACATCCACCGGA
ACAGGCTGATGCCCGCCGACGCGGGTGACCTCTTTTTCTTCCAGCACCCGCAGCAGCCGGGTCTGCAACG
GCAGCGGCATTTCGCCAATCTCATCGAGAAACAGCGTACCTCCGTGGGCGATTTCAAACAGCCCGGCGCG
ACCGCCGCGTCGCGAGCCGGTAAACGCCCCTTCCTCATAGCCAAACAGTTCTGCTTCCAGCAGCGATTCG
GCAATCGCCCCGCAGTTGACTGCAACAAACGGATGCGACTTTTTGCCCTGTCGCGCATCGTGGCGGGCAA
AATATTCCCGATGAATCGCCTGGGCCGCCAGCTCTTTGCCCGTCCCCGTTTCCCCCTCAATCAACACCGC
TGCACTGGAGCGGGCATACAGCAAAATAGTCTGCCGTACTTGTTCCATCTGTGGTGATTGACCGAGCATA
TCGCCCAGCACGTAACGAGTTCTCAGGGCGTTGCGGGTGGCATCGTGAGTGTTATGGCGTAACGACATGC
GCGTCATATCCAGCGCATCGCTGAACGCCTGGCGCACGGTGGCGGCGGAATAGATAAAAATTCCGGTCAT
TCCGGCTTCTTCTGCCAGATCGGTAATCAGCCCCGCGCCGACCACCGCTTCGGTGCCGTTAGCTTTTAGC
TCGTTAATCTGCCCGCGTGCGTCTTCTTCGGTAATGTAGCTACGTTGATCGAGGCGCAAATTAAAGGTTT
TTTGAAACGCCACCAGTGCCGGAATAGTTTCCTGATAAGTGACAACGCCGATAGAAGAGGTGAGTTTTCC
GGCTTTTGCCAGTGCCTGTAACACATCGTAGCCGCTCGGTTTAATCAAAATAACTGGCACTGACAGGCGG
CTTTTCAGGTACGCGCCGTTAGATCCAGCGGCGATGATGGCGTCACAGCGTTCGTTTGCCAGTTTCTTGT
GGATGTAGGTCACCGCTTTTTCAAAGCCAAGCTGGATAGGGGTAATGTTCGCCAGGTGATCAAACTCGAG
GCTGATATCGCGAAACAGCTCGAACAGGCGCGTTACAGATACCGTCCAGATAACCGGTTTGTCGTCATTA
AGCCGTGGTGGATGTGCCATAGCGCACCGCAAAGTTAAGAAACCGAATATTGGGTTTAGTCTTGTTTCAT
AATTGTTGCAATGAAACGCGGTGAAACATTGCCTGAAACGTTAACTGAAACGCATATTTGCGGATTAGTT
CATGACTTTATCTCTAACAAATTGAAATTAAACATTTAATTTTATTAAGGCAATTGTGGCACACCCCTTG
CTTTGTCTTTATCAACGCAAATAACAAGTTGATAACAAG
Features (pLannotate 1.2.2; 19 found; start..end, strand, type, name):
      6..57      +  misc_feature   MCS (fragment): pUC18/19 multiple cloning site
     93..809     +  CDS            tonB: TONB_ECOLI - Also known as exbA. Experimental evidence at protein level: Swiss-Prot protein existence level 1. Interacts with outer membrane receptor proteins that carry out high-affinity binding and energy dependent uptake into the periplasmic space of specific substrates such as cobalamin, and various iron compounds (such as iron dicitrate, enterochelin, aerobactin, etc.). In the absence of TonB these receptors bind their substrates but do not carry out active transport. TonB also interacts with some colicins and is involved in the energy-dependent, irreversible steps of bacteriophages phi 8
    914..1029    +  ncRNA          5S rRNA: Accession: RF00001 - 5S ribosomal RNA
   1033..1119    +  terminator     rrnB T1 terminator: Escherichia coli rrnB; transcription terminator T1 from the E. coli rrnB gene
   1211..1238    +  terminator     rrnB T2 terminator: transcription terminator T2 from the E. coli rrnB gene
   1257..1348    +  promoter       AmpR promoter: bla
   1349..1468    +  CDS            AmpR (fragment): β-lactamase; bla; confers resistance to ampicillin, carbenicillin, and related antibiotics
   1469..1763    +  CDS            bla(M) (fragment): β-lactamase lacking the signal sequence; bla(M); allows cytosolic expression of β-lactamase
   1806..2186    +  rep_origin     M13 ori (sequence partly withheld): M13 bacteriophage origin of replication; arrow indicates direction of (+) strand synthesis
   2372..2605    +  rep_origin     ori (fragment): high-copy-number ColE1/pMB1/pBR322/pUC origin of replication
   2817..3476    -  CDS            CmR: chloramphenicol acetyltransferase; cat; confers resistance to chloramphenicol
   3477..3579    -  promoter       cat promoter: promoter of the E. coli cat gene encoding chloramphenicol acetyltransferase
   3700..3843    +  mobile_element IS1 (fragment): prokaryotic transposable element IS1
   3845..3866    +  misc_feature   bom (fragment): basis of mobility region from pBR322
   3965..4020    -  rep_origin     RSF ori (fragment): Plasmids containing the RSF 1030 origin of replication can be propagated in E. coli cells that contain additional plasmids with compatible origins.
   4108..4653    -  rep_origin     p15A ori: Plasmids containing the medium-copy-number p15A origin of replication can be propagated in E. coli cells that contain a second plasmid with the ColE1 origin.
   4690..4810    -  CDS            TcR (fragment): tetracycline efflux protein; tet; confers resistance to tetracycline
   4820..4839    +  promoter       tet promoter (fragment): E. coli promoter for tetracycline efflux protein gene
   4842..6425    -  CDS            prpR: PRPR_ECOLI - Also known as yahP. Experimental evidence at protein level: Swiss-Prot protein existence level 1. Involved in the transcriptional regulation of the propionate catabolism operon. From Escherichia coli (strain K12).
