[The description below was written by a language model from this plasmid's Addgene catalogue record and pLannotate feature annotations shown in this document.]
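Description:
pKP1723 is a bacterial expression plasmid built on the pPro33 backbone that carries a triple-mutant allele of the Escherichia coli tonB gene (C18G, H20A, R214C). It derives from a parent plasmid in the same collection, pKP1362. It is selected with chloramphenicol through an intact cat gene driven by its own promoter. The only complete plasmid replication origin annotated is p15A, which is generally regarded as medium-copy and compatible with ColE1-type plasmids, although the catalogue entry lists the plasmid as high copy. The feature table also shows an M13 phage origin and several backbone remnants that are unlikely to be functional: fragments of β-lactamase, the tetracycline resistance gene and promoter, ColE1 and RSF origins, IS1 and bom.

The tonB coding sequence lies just downstream of a partial pUC-type multiple cloning site and is followed by a 5S rRNA segment and the rrnB T1 and T2 transcription terminators. No promoter for the insert is annotated. However, the divergently oriented prpR gene, which encodes the regulator of the propionate catabolism operon, is present, consistent with propionate-controlled expression in this type of backbone. TonB interacts with outer membrane receptors to support energy-dependent uptake of cobalamin and iron compounds. The stated purpose is simply to express this variant, and the associated work concerns in vivo contact sites between TonB and the FepA receptor. The record does not explain the role of each substitution. The depositor notes that mutation numbering starts from the third ATG of the open reading frame, the functional start codon, so automated ORF annotation may add extra N-terminal residues.
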