Addgene plasmid #167631: pKP1723
Purpose: Express TonB C18G, H20A, R214C.
Depositing lab: Kathleen Postle. Depositing organization: Pennsylvania State University. Publication: Identification of New In Vivo TonB-FepA Rendezvous Sites. Postle K, Kho K, Gresock M, Ghosh J, Larsen R. bioRxiv 2021.12.08.471779 10.1101/2021.12.08.471779.
Backbone
  Vector backbone: pPro33
  Vector type: Bacterial Expression
Growth in bacteria
  Bacterial resistance: Chloramphenicol, 25 μg/mL
  Growth temperature: 37°C
  Growth strain: DH5alpha
  Copy number: High Copy
Gene/Insert
  Gene/Insert name: tonB C18G, H20A, R214C
  Species: Escherichia coli
  Mutation: tonB with C18G, H20A, R214C mutations
  Cloning method: Restriction Enzyme; 5′ cloning site Unknown (unknown if destroyed)
Terms and licenses: Academic/Nonprofit Terms; Industry Terms: Not Available to Industry
Depositor comments: Parent plasmid is pKP1362 in this collection. Please note that some Genbank listings and Snapgene's ORF recognition software may add additional amino acids to the TonB ORF. Postle and Skare, 1988, PMID: 2839513 demonstrated that the first two Met residues of the open reading frame are not translated and that TonB starts with the third ATG codon. The mutations listed above are numbered based on the functional starting codon.
How to cite: pKP1723 was a gift from Kathleen Postle (Addgene plasmid # 167631 ; http://n2t.net/addgene:167631 ; RRID:Addgene_167631)
